Addgene plasmid #141258: pDONR223 SARS-CoV-2 NSP4
Purpose: Gateway-compatible Entry vector, with insert of NSP4 gene's CDS from SARS-CoV-2 isolate Wuhan-Hu-1
Depositing lab: Fritz Roth. Depositing organization: Sinai Health System. Publication: A Comprehensive, Flexible Collection of SARS-CoV-2 Coding Regions. Kim DK, Knapp JJ, Kuang D, Chawla A, Cassonnet P, Lee H, Sheykhkarimli D, Samavarchi-Tehrani P, Abdouni H, Rayhan A, Li R, Pogoutse O, Coyaud E, van der Werf S, Demeret C, Gingras AC, Taipale M, Raught B, Jacob Y, Roth FP. G3 (Bethesda). 2020 Aug 6. pii: g3.120.401554. doi: 10.1534/g3.120.401554. PubMed 32763951.
Backbone
  Vector backbone: pDONR223
  Backbone manufacturer: Rual et al, Genome Res. 14:2128-2135, 2004.
  Backbone size w/o insert (bp): 5005
  Vector type: Gateway-compatible Entry vector
Growth in bacteria
  Bacterial resistance: Spectinomycin, 50 μg/mL
  Growth temperature: 37°C
  Growth strain: DH5alpha
  Copy number: Unknown
Gene/Insert
  Gene/Insert name: NSP4 (alt name: Gene ID 43740578)
  Species: SARS-CoV-2 isolate Wuhan-Hu-1
  Insert size (bp): 1506
  Mutation: Many synonymous changes due to codon optimization
  Entrez Gene: ORF1ab (a.k.a. GU280_gp01)
  Cloning method: Gateway Cloning
  Sequencing primers: 5′ M13F; 3′ M13R
Resource information
  A portion of this plasmid was derived from a plasmid made by: Synthesized from GenScript
Terms and licenses: Academic/Nonprofit Terms; Industry Terms
How to cite: pDONR223 SARS-CoV-2 NSP4 was a gift from Fritz Roth (Addgene plasmid # 141258 ; http://n2t.net/addgene:141258 ; RRID:Addgene_141258)
