[The description below was written by a language model from this plasmid's Addgene catalogue record and pLannotate feature annotations shown in this document.]
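Description:
pDONR223 SARS-CoV-2 NSP4 is a Gateway-compatible entry clone built on the pDONR223 backbone and carrying the coding sequence for non-structural protein 4 (NSP4) of SARS-CoV-2 isolate Wuhan-Hu-1. NSP4 is one of the mature products of the ORF1ab replicase polyprotein. The 1,506 bp insert was made synthetically and codon-optimized, so it differs from the viral sequence by many synonymous changes. The plasmid is propagated in E. coli from a high-copy ColE1/pUC-type origin and selected with spectinomycin through the aadA (SmR) aminoglycoside adenylyltransferase gene. This gene lies downstream of a fragment of the class 1 integron Pc promoter and a short gentamicin-resistance remnant.

In the sequenced record of about 4.3 kb, the ORF occupies the position between two attL recombination sites. This total is smaller than the listed empty backbone plus insert, as expected once the donor vector's attP-flanked cassette has been replaced. The automated annotation labels the upstream site as attL3 and the downstream one as attL2. It matches the insert generically to the replicase polyprotein 1a, with descriptive text about nsp10 that does not apply to this NSP4 segment. No promoter is positioned to express the ORF. A T7 promoter lies just outside the downstream attL site and faces towards the insert's 3′ end, while rrnB T1/T2 terminators upstream insulate the cassette from read-through transcription. Small lacZα and lacI fragments are backbone remnants.

As an entry clone, the plasmid is not itself an expression construct. It serves as a source for moving the NSP4 ORF by LR recombination into Gateway destination vectors, which supply the promoter, tags and host system. It belongs to a collection of SARS-CoV-2 coding regions. The record does not state whether the ORF retains a stop codon.
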