Features (pLannotate 1.2.2; 13 found; start..end, strand, type, name):
     88..124     -  CDS            lacZα (fragment): LacZα fragment of β-galactosidase; lacZ fragment
    141..236     +  protein_bind   attL3: mutant version of attL; recombination site for the Gateway® LR reaction LR Clonase™
    236..1741    +  CDS            R1A_SARS2 (fragment): Experimental evidence at protein level: Swiss-Prot protein existence level 1. [Non-structural protein 10]: Plays a pivotal role in viral transcription by stimulating both nsp14 3'-5' exoribonuclease and nsp16 2'-O-methyltransferase activities. Therefore plays an essential role in viral mRNAs cap methylation. From Severe acute respiratory syndrome coronavirus 2 (2019-nCoV) (SARS-CoV-2).
   1746..1845    -  protein_bind   attL2: mutant version of attL; recombination site for the Gateway® LR reaction LR Clonase™
   1863..1881    -  promoter       T7 promoter: promoter for bacteriophage T7 RNA polymerase
   2071..2094    +  promoter       Pc promoter (fragment): intI1 (promoter lies within the coding sequence); class 1 integron promoter
   2270..2326    +  CDS            GmR (fragment): gentamycin acetyltransferase; aacC1; confers resistance to gentamycin
   2333..3124    +  CDS            SmR: aminoglycoside adenylyltransferase (Murphy, 1985); aadA; confers resistance to spectinomycin and streptomycin
   3217..3805    +  rep_origin     ori: high-copy-number ColE1/pMB1/pBR322/pUC origin of replication
   3988..4080    +  CDS            lacI (fragment): lac repressor; lacI; The lac repressor binds to the lac operator to inhibit transcription in E. coli. This inhibition can be relieved by adding lactose or isopropyl-β-D-thiogalactopyranoside (IPTG).
   4135..4162    -  terminator     rrnB T2 terminator: transcription terminator T2 from the E. coli rrnB gene
   4254..4296    -  terminator     rrnB T1 terminator (fragment): Escherichia coli rrnB; transcription terminator T1 from the E. coli rrnB gene
   4294..41      +  terminator     rrnB T1 terminator (across the origin): Escherichia coli rrnB; transcription terminator T1 from the E. coli rrnB gene
>Addgene plasmid #141258 | pDONR223 SARS-CoV-2 NSP4 | addgene full sequence | sequence record 288064 | Addgene NGS Result
AAACGAAAGGCCCAGTCTTCCGACTGAGCCTTTCGTTTTATTTGATGCCTGGCAGTTCCCTACTCTCGCG
TTAACGCTAGCATGGATGTTTTCCCAGTCACGACGTTGTAAAACGACGGCCAGTCTTAAGCTCGGGCCCC
AAATAATGATTTTATTTTGACTGATAGTGACCTGTTCGTTGCAACAAATTGATGAGCAATGCTTTTTTAT
AATGCCAACTTTGTACAAAAAAGTTGGCATGAAGATCGTGAACAACTGGCTGAAGCAGCTGATCAAGGTG
ACCCTGGTGTTCCTGTTCGTGGCCGCTATCTTCTACCTGATCACCCCTGTGCACGTGATGAGCAAGCACA
CCGACTTCAGCTCCGAGATCATCGGCTACAAGGCCATCGACGGCGGAGTGACCAGAGACATCGCTTCCAC
CGACACCTGCTTCGCCAACAAGCACGCTGACTTCGACACCTGGTTCTCCCAGAGAGGTGGCTCTTACACC
AACGACAAGGCCTGCCCACTGATCGCCGCTGTGATCACCCGTGAAGTGGGATTCGTGGTGCCTGGCCTGC
CAGGAACCATCCTGAGAACCACCAACGGTGACTTCCTGCACTTCCTGCCACGCGTGTTCAGCGCCGTGGG
CAACATCTGCTACACCCCTTCTAAGCTGATCGAGTACACCGACTTCGCCACCTCTGCTTGCGTGCTGGCC
GCTGAATGCACCATCTTCAAGGACGCCAGCGGAAAGCCAGTGCCCTACTGCTACGACACCAACGTGCTGG
AGGGTAGCGTGGCTTACGAATCCCTGCGCCCAGACACCAGATACGTGCTGATGGACGGCTCCATCATCCA
GTTCCCCAACACCTACCTGGAGGGAAGCGTGCGCGTGGTGACCACCTTCGACTCCGAATACTGCAGACAC
GGAACCTGCGAGCGTTCCGAAGCCGGAGTGTGCGTGTCTACCAGCGGTCGCTGGGTGCTGAACAACGACT
ACTACAGGTCTCTGCCTGGCGTGTTCTGCGGAGTGGATGCTGTGAACCTGCTGACCAACATGTTCACCCC
ACTGATCCAGCCCATCGGTGCTCTGGACATCTCCGCCTCTATCGTGGCTGGAGGTATCGTGGCCATCGTG
GTGACCTGCCTGGCTTACTACTTCATGAGGTTCCGCAGGGCCTTCGGTGAATACAGCCACGTGGTGGCTT
TCAACACCCTGCTGTTCCTGATGTCCTTCACCGTGCTGTGCCTGACCCCCGTGTACTCTTTCCTGCCAGG
CGTGTACAGCGTGATCTACCTGTACCTGACCTTCTACCTGACCAACGACGTGTCTTTCCTGGCCCACATC
CAGTGGATGGTCATGTTCACCCCTCTGGTGCCTTTCTGGATCACCATCGCTTACATCATCTGCATCTCTA
CCAAGCACTTCTACTGGTTCTTCAGCAACTACCTGAAGAGACGTGTGGTGTTCAACGGCGTGAGCTTCTC
CACCTTCGAGGAAGCCGCTCTGTGCACCTTCCTGCTGAACAAGGAGATGTACCTGAAGCTGCGCAGCGAC
GTGCTGCTGCCTCTGACCCAGTACAACAGGTACCTGGCCCTGTACAACAAGTACAAGTACTTCTCCGGCG
CTATGGACACCACCTCTTACCGTGAAGCCGCTTGCTGCCACCTGGCCAAGGCTCTGAACGACTTCTCTAA
CAGCGGATCCGACGTGCTGTACCAGCCCCCTCAGACCTCTATCACCAGCGCCGTGCTGCAGTAATACCCA
ACTTTCTTGTACAAAGTTGGCATTATAAGAAAGCATTGCTTATCAATTTGTTGCAACGAACAGGTCACTA
TCAGTCAAAATAAAATCATTATTTGCCATCCAGCTGATATCCCCTATAGTGAGTCGTATTACATGGTCAT
AGCTGTTTCCTGGCAGCTCTGGCCCGTGTCTCAAAATCTCTGATGTTACATTGCACAAGATAAAAATATA
TCATCATGCCTCCTCTAGACCAGCCAGGACAGAAATGCCTCGACTTCGCTGCTACCCAAGGTTGCCGGGT
GACGCACACCGTGGAAACGGATGAAGGCACGAACCCAGTGGACATAAGCCTGTTCGGTTCGTAAGCTGTA
ATGCAAGTAGCGTATGCGCTCACGCAACTGGTCCAGAACCTTGACCGAACGCAGCGGTGGTAACGGCGCA
GTGGCGGTTTTCATGGCTTGTTATGACTGTTTTTTTGGGGTACAGTCTATGCCTCGGGCATCCAAGCAGC
AAGCGCGTTACGCCGTGGGTCGATGTTTGATGTTATGGAGCAGCAACGATGTTACGCAGCAGGGCAGTCG
CCCTAAAACAAAGTTAAACATTATGAGGGAAGCGGTGATCGCCGAAGTATCGACTCAACTATCAGAGGTA
GTTGGCGTCATCGAGCGCCATCTCGAACCGACGTTGCTGGCCGTACATTTGTACGGCTCCGCAGTGGATG
GCGGCCTGAAGCCACACAGTGATATTGATTTGCTGGTTACGGTGACCGTAAGGCTTGATGAAACAACGCG
GCGAGCTTTGATCAACGACCTTTTGGAAACTTCGGCTTCCCCTGGAGAGAGCGAGATTCTCCGCGCTGTA
GAAGTCACCATTGTTGTGCACGACGACATCATTCCGTGGCGTTATCCAGCTAAGCGCGAACTGCAATTTG
GAGAATGGCAGCGCAATGACATTCTTGCAGGTATCTTCGAGCCAGCCACGATCGACATTGATCTGGCTAT
CTTGCTGACAAAAGCAAGAGAACATAGCGTTGCCTTGGTAGGTCCAGCGGCGGAGGAACTCTTTGATCCG
GTTCCTGAACAGGATCTATTTGAGGCGCTAAATGAAACCTTAACGCTATGGAACTCGCCGCCCGACTGGG
CTGGCGATGAGCGAAATGTAGTGCTTACGTTGTCCCGCATTTGGTACAGCGCAGTAACCGGCAAAATCGC
GCCGAAGGATGTCGCTGCCGACTGGGCAATGGAGCGCCTGCCGGCCCAGTATCAGCCCGTCATACTTGAA
GCTAGACAGGCTTATCTTGGACAAGAAGAAGATCGCTTGGCCTCGCGCGCAGATCAGTTGGAAGAATTTG
TCCACTACGTGAAAGGCGAGATCACCAAGGTAGTCGGCAAATAACCCTCGAGCCACCCATGACCAAAATC
CCTTAACGTGAGTTACGCGTCGTTCCACTGAGCGTCAGACCCCGTAGAAAAGATCAAAGGATCTTCTTGA
GATCCTTTTTTTCTGCGCGTAATCTGCTGCTTGCAAACAAAAAAACCACCGCTACCAGCGGTGGTTTGTT
TGCCGGATCAAGAGCTACCAACTCTTTTTCCGAAGGTAACTGGCTTCAGCAGAGCGCAGATACCAAATAC
TGTTCTTCTAGTGTAGCCGTAGTTAGGCCACCACTTCAAGAACTCTGTAGCACCGCCTACATACCTCGCT
CTGCTAATCCTGTTACCAGTGGCTGCTGCCAGTGGCGATAAGTCGTGTCTTACCGGGTTGGACTCAAGAC
GATAGTTACCGGATAAGGCGCAGCGGTCGGGCTGAACGGGGGGTTCGTGCACACAGCCCAGCTTGGAGCG
AACGACCTACACCGAACTGAGATACCTACAGCGTGAGCTATGAGAAAGCGCCACGCTTCCCGAAGGGAGA
AAGGCGGACAGGTATCCGGTAAGCGGCAGGGTCGGAACAGGAGAGCGCACGAGGGAGCTTCCAGGGGGAA
ACGCCTGGTATCTTTATAGTCCTGTCGGGTTTCGCCACCTCTGACTTGAGCGTCGATTTTTGTGATGCTC
GTCAGGGGGGCGGAGCCTATGGAAAAACGCCAGCAACGCGGCCTTTTTACGGTTCCTGGCCTTTTGCTGG
CCTTTTGCTCACATGTTCTTTCCTGCGTTATCCCCTGATTCTGTGGATAACCGTATTACCGCCTTTGAGT
GAGCTGATACCGCTCGCCGCAGCCGAACGACCGAGCGCAGCGAGTCAGTGAGCGAGGAAGCGGAAGAGCG
CCCAATACGCAAACCGCCTCTCCCCGCGCGTTGGCCGATTCATTAATGCAGCTGGCACGACAGGTTTCCC
GACTGGAAAGCGGGCAGTGAGCGCAACGCAATTAATACGCGTACCGCTAGCCAGGAAGAGTTTGTAGAAA
CGCAAAAAGGCCATCCGTCAGGATGGCCTTCTGCTTAGTTTGATGCCTGGCAGTTTATGGCGGGCGTCCT
GCCCGCCACCCTCCGGGCCGTTGCTTCACAACGTTCAAATCCGCTCCCGGCGGATTTGTCCTACTCAGGA
GAGCGTTCACCGACAAACAACAGATA
