>Addgene plasmid #141258 | pDONR223 SARS-CoV-2 NSP4 | depositor partial sequence | sequence record 275539 | Insersted CDS with stop codon
ATGAAGATCGTGAACAACTGGCTGAAGCAGCTGATCAAGGTGACCCTGGTGTTCCTGTTCGTGGCCGCTA
TCTTCTACCTGATCACCCCTGTGCACGTGATGAGCAAGCACACCGACTTCAGCTCCGAGATCATCGGCTA
CAAGGCCATCGACGGCGGAGTGACCAGAGACATCGCTTCCACCGACACCTGCTTCGCCAACAAGCACGCT
GACTTCGACACCTGGTTCTCCCAGAGAGGTGGCTCTTACACCAACGACAAGGCCTGCCCACTGATCGCCG
CTGTGATCACCCGTGAAGTGGGATTCGTGGTGCCTGGCCTGCCAGGAACCATCCTGAGAACCACCAACGG
TGACTTCCTGCACTTCCTGCCACGCGTGTTCAGCGCCGTGGGCAACATCTGCTACACCCCTTCTAAGCTG
ATCGAGTACACCGACTTCGCCACCTCTGCTTGCGTGCTGGCCGCTGAATGCACCATCTTCAAGGACGCCA
GCGGAAAGCCAGTGCCCTACTGCTACGACACCAACGTGCTGGAGGGTAGCGTGGCTTACGAATCCCTGCG
CCCAGACACCAGATACGTGCTGATGGACGGCTCCATCATCCAGTTCCCCAACACCTACCTGGAGGGAAGC
GTGCGCGTGGTGACCACCTTCGACTCCGAATACTGCAGACACGGAACCTGCGAGCGTTCCGAAGCCGGAG
TGTGCGTGTCTACCAGCGGTCGCTGGGTGCTGAACAACGACTACTACAGGTCTCTGCCTGGCGTGTTCTG
CGGAGTGGATGCTGTGAACCTGCTGACCAACATGTTCACCCCACTGATCCAGCCCATCGGTGCTCTGGAC
ATCTCCGCCTCTATCGTGGCTGGAGGTATCGTGGCCATCGTGGTGACCTGCCTGGCTTACTACTTCATGA
GGTTCCGCAGGGCCTTCGGTGAATACAGCCACGTGGTGGCTTTCAACACCCTGCTGTTCCTGATGTCCTT
CACCGTGCTGTGCCTGACCCCCGTGTACTCTTTCCTGCCAGGCGTGTACAGCGTGATCTACCTGTACCTG
ACCTTCTACCTGACCAACGACGTGTCTTTCCTGGCCCACATCCAGTGGATGGTCATGTTCACCCCTCTGG
TGCCTTTCTGGATCACCATCGCTTACATCATCTGCATCTCTACCAAGCACTTCTACTGGTTCTTCAGCAA
CTACCTGAAGAGACGTGTGGTGTTCAACGGCGTGAGCTTCTCCACCTTCGAGGAAGCCGCTCTGTGCACC
TTCCTGCTGAACAAGGAGATGTACCTGAAGCTGCGCAGCGACGTGCTGCTGCCTCTGACCCAGTACAACA
GGTACCTGGCCCTGTACAACAAGTACAAGTACTTCTCCGGCGCTATGGACACCACCTCTTACCGTGAAGC
CGCTTGCTGCCACCTGGCCAAGGCTCTGAACGACTTCTCTAACAGCGGATCCGACGTGCTGTACCAGCCC
CCTCAGACCTCTATCACCAGCGCCGTGCTGCAGTAA
