>Addgene plasmid #141258 | pDONR223 SARS-CoV-2 NSP4 | addgene partial sequence | sequence record 276446 | M13-F20 5'-TGTAAAACGACGGCCAGT-3'
AAAGTTGGCATGAAGATCGTGAACAACTGGCTGAAGCAGCTGATCAAGGTGACCCTGGTGTTCCTGTTCG
TGGCCGCTATCTTCTACCTGATCACCCCTGTGCACGTGATGAGCAAGCACACCGACTTCAGCTCCGAGAT
CATCGGCTACAAGGCCATCGACGGCGGAGTGACCAGAGACATCGCTTCCACCGACACCTGCTTCGCCAAC
AAGCACGCTGACTTCGACACCTGGTTCTCCCAGAGAGGTGGCTCTTACACCAACGACAAGGCCTGCCCAC
TGATCGCCGCTGTGATCACCCGTGAAGTGGGATTCGTGGTGCCTGGCCTGCCAGGAACCATCCTGAGAAC
CACCAACGGTGACTTCCTGCACTTCCTGCCACGCGTGTTCAGCGCCGTGGGCAACATCTGCTACACCCCT
TCTAAGCTGATCGAGTACACCGACTTCGCCACCTCTGCTTGCGTGCTGGCCGCTGAATGCACCATCTTCA
AGGACGCCAGCGGAAAGCCAGTGCCCTACTGCTACGACACCAACGTGCTGGAGGGTAGCGTGGCTTACGA
ATCCCTGCGCCCAGACACCAGATACGTGCTGATGGACGGCTCCATCATCCAGTTCCCCAACACCTACCTG
GAGGGAAGCGTGCGCGTGGTGACCACCTTCGACTCCGAATACTGCAGACACGGAACCTGCGAGCGTTCCG
AAGCCGGAGTGTGCGTGTCTACCAGCGGTCGCTGGGTGCTGAACAACGACTACTACAGGTCTCTGCCTGG
CGTGTTCTGCGGAGTGGATGCTGTGAACCTGCTGACCAACATGTTCACCCCACTGATCCAGCCCATCGGT
GCTCTGGACATCTCCGCCTCTATCGTGGCTGGAGGTATCGTGG
