>Addgene plasmid #141258 | pDONR223 SARS-CoV-2 NSP4 | addgene partial sequence | sequence record 276447 | M13-Rev 5'-CAGGAAACAGCTATGACC-3'
TAATGATTTTATTTTGACTGATAGTGACCTGTTCGTTGCAACAAATTGATAAGCAATGCTTTCTTATAAT
GCCAACTTTGTACAAGAAAGTTGGGTATTACTGCAGCACGGCGCTGGTGATAGAGGTCTGAGGGGGCTGG
TACAGCACGTCGGATCCGCTGTTAGAGAAGTCGTTCAGAGCCTTGGCCAGGTGGCAGCAAGCGGCTTCAC
GGTAAGAGGTGGTGTCCATAGCGCCGGAGAAGTACTTGTACTTGTTGTACAGGGCCAGGTACCTGTTGTA
CTGGGTCAGAGGCAGCAGCACGTCGCTGCGCAGCTTCAGGTACATCTCCTTGTTCAGCAGGAAGGTGCAC
AGAGCGGCTTCCTCGAAGGTGGAGAAGCTCACGCCGTTGAACACCACACGTCTCTTCAGGTAGTTGCTGA
AGAACCAGTAGAAGTGCTTGGTAGAGATGCAGATGATGTAAGCGATGGTGATCCAGAAAGGCACCAGAGG
GGTGAACATGACCATCCACTGGATGTGGGCCAGGAAAGACACGTCGTTGGTCAGGTAGAAGGTCAGGTAC
AGGTAGATCACGCTGTACACGCCTGGCAGGAAAGAGTACACGGGGGTCAGGCACAGCACGGTGAAGGACA
TCAGGAACAGCAGGGTGTTGAAAGCCACCACGTGGCTGTATTCACCGAAGGCCCTGCGGAACCTCATGAA
GTAGTAAGCCAGGCAGGTCACCACGATGGCCACGATACCTCCAGCCACGATAGAGGCGGAGATGTCCAGA
GCACCGATGGGCTGGATCAGTGGGGTGAACATGTTGGTCAGCAGGTTCACAGCATCCACTCCGCAGAACA
CGCCAGGCAGAGACCTGTAGTAGTCGTTGTTCAGCACCCAGCGACCGCTGGTAGACACGCACACTCCGGC
TTCGGAACGCTCGCAGGTTCCGTGTCTGCAGTATTCGGAGTCGAA
